Addgene plasmid #24162: pCI NL4-3 Nef-HA-WT
Depositing lab: Warner Greene. Depositing organization: J. David Gladstone Institutes. Publication: HIV-1 Nef inhibits ASK1-dependent death signalling providing a potential mechanism for protecting the infected host cell. Geleziunas R, Xu W, Takeda K, Ichijo H, Greene WC. Nature. 2001 Apr 12. 410(6830):834-8. 10.1038/35071111 PubMed 11298454.
Backbone
  Vector backbone: pCl
  Backbone manufacturer: Promega
  Backbone size w/o insert (bp): 4006
  Vector type: Mammalian Expression
Growth in bacteria
  Bacterial resistance: Ampicillin, 100 μg/mL
  Growth temperature: 37°C
  Growth strain: DH5alpha
  Copy number: High Copy
Gene/Insert
  Gene/Insert name: Nef
  Species: HIV
  Insert size (bp): 700
  Entrez Gene: nef (a.k.a. HIV1gp9)
  Tag / fusion protein: HA (C terminal on backbone)
  Cloning method: Restriction Enzyme; 5′ cloning site EcoRI (destroyed during cloning); 3′ cloning site XbaI (not destroyed)
  Sequencing primers: 5′ T7; 3′ EBV_rev
Terms and licenses: Academic/Nonprofit Terms; Industry Terms: Not Available to Industry
Depositor comments: NL4-3 is a wild-type Nef allele.
How to cite: pCI NL4-3 Nef-HA-WT was a gift from Warner Greene (Addgene plasmid # 24162 ; http://n2t.net/addgene:24162 ; RRID:Addgene_24162)
