[The description below was written by a language model from this plasmid's Addgene catalogue record and pLannotate feature annotations shown in this document.]
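Description:
pCI NL4-3 Nef-HA-WT is a mammalian expression plasmid built on the Promega pCI backbone and carrying the wild-type nef allele of the HIV-1 NL4-3 isolate. The sequenced plasmid is about 4.7 kb, consistent with a roughly 4 kb backbone plus a roughly 700 bp insert. It is propagated in E. coli as a high-copy plasmid through a ColE1/pUC-type origin and selected with ampicillin via the β-lactamase gene. An f1 origin is also present, which allows single-stranded DNA production. The annotated short fragments of lacZα, bom, rop and SV40 large T antigen are backbone remnants rather than functional elements. The feature table shows no mammalian selection marker, so the design suits transient transfection.

Expression is driven by the human cytomegalovirus immediate-early enhancer and promoter. These are followed by the chimeric β-globin/immunoglobulin heavy chain intron, which is commonly included to improve mRNA processing and expression. A T7 promoter lies just upstream of the insert; it can support in vitro transcription and serves as a sequencing primer site. The Nef coding sequence is fused at its C terminus to an HA epitope. The software labels this short stretch as a fragment of a 3xHA tag, but its length fits a single HA copy. The tag allows detection or immunoprecipitation with anti-HA antibodies. An SV40 polyadenylation signal terminates the transcript. The insert was cloned between EcoRI, which was destroyed in the process, and XbaI.

The associated publication concerns Nef inhibition of ASK1-dependent death signalling. This points to use of the construct for expressing tagged wild-type Nef in cultured mammalian cells to study its effects on apoptosis pathways and its protein interactions.
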