Features (pLannotate 1.2.2; 15 found; start..end, strand, type, name):
    148..525     +  enhancer       CMV enhancer: human cytomegalovirus immediate early enhancer
    527..726     +  promoter       CMV promoter: human cytomegalovirus (CMV) immediate early promoter
    865..997     +  intron         chimeric intron: chimera between introns from human β-globin and immunoglobulin heavy chain genes
   1042..1060    +  promoter       T7 promoter: promoter for bacteriophage T7 RNA polymerase
   1111..1728    +  CDS            nef: NEF_HV1B1 - Experimental evidence at protein level: Swiss-Prot protein existence level 1. Extracellular Nef protein targets CD4(+) T-lymphocytes for apoptosis by interacting with CXCR4 surface receptors. From Human immunodeficiency virus type 1 group M subtype B (isolate BH10) (HIV-1).
   1729..1756    +  CDS            3xHA (fragment): three tandem HA epitope tags
   1805..1926    -  polyA_signal   SV40 poly(A) signal: SV40 polyadenylation signal
   1949..2017    -  CDS            large T antigen (fragment): large T antigen from SV40 (simian virus 40)
   2036..2103    +  CDS            lacZα (fragment): LacZα fragment of β-galactosidase; lacZ fragment
   2107..2535    +  rep_origin     f1 ori (sequence partly withheld): f1 bacteriophage origin of replication; arrow indicates direction of (+) strand synthesis
   2563..2662    -  misc_feature   bom (fragment): basis of mobility region from pBR322
   2764..2799    -  CDS            rop (fragment): Rop protein, which maintains plasmids at low copy number; rop
   2894..2998    +  promoter       AmpR promoter: bla
   2999..3859    +  CDS            AmpR: β-lactamase; bla; confers resistance to ampicillin, carbenicillin, and related antibiotics
   4030..4618    +  rep_origin     ori: high-copy-number ColE1/pMB1/pBR322/pUC origin of replication
>Addgene plasmid #24162 | pCI NL4-3 Nef-HA-WT | addgene full sequence | sequence record 493864 | Addgene NGS Result
ACAGATCTTCAATATTGGCCATTAGCCATATTATTCATTGGTTATATAGCATAAATCAATATTGGCTATT
GGCCATTGCATACGTTGTATCTATATCATAATATGTACATTTATATTGGCTCATGTCCAATATGACCGCC
ATGTTGGCATTGATTATTGACTAGTTATTAATAGTAATCAATTACGGGGTCATTAGTTCATAGCCCATAT
ATGGAGTTCCGCGTTACATAACTTACGGTAAATGGCCCGCCTGGCTGACCGCCCAACGACCCCCGCCCAT
TGACGTCAATAATGACGTATGTTCCCATAGTAACGCCAATAGGGACTTTCCATTGACGTCAATGGGTGGA
GTATTTACGGTAAACTGCCCACTTGGCAGTACATCAAGTGTATCATATGCCAAGTCCGCCCCCTATTGAC
GTCAATGACGGTAAATGGCCCGCCTGGCATTATGCCCAGTACATGACCTTACGGGACTTTCCTACTTGGC
AGTACATCTACGTATTAGTCATCGCTATTACCATGGTGATGCGGTTTTGGCAGTACACCAATGGGCGTGG
ATAGCGGTTTGACTCACGGGGATTTCCAAGTCTCCACCCCATTGACGTCAATGGGAGTTTGTTTTGGCAC
CAAAATCAACGGGACTTTCCAAAATGTCGTAATAACCCCGCCCCGTTGACGCAAATGGGCGGTAGGCGTG
TACGGTGGGAGGTCTATATAAGCAGAGCTCGTTTAGTGAACCGTCAGATCACTAGAAGCTTTATTGCGGT
AGTTTATCACAGTTAAATTGCTAACGCAGTCAGTGCTTCTGACACAACAGTCTCGAACTTAAGCTGCAGA
AGTTGGTCGTGAGGCACTGGGCAGGTAAGTATCAAGGTTACAAGACAGGTTTAAGGAGACCAATAGAAAC
TGGGCTTGTCGAGACAGAGAAGACTCTTGCGTTTCTGATAGGCACCTATTGGTCTTACTGACATCCACTT
TGCCTTTCTCTCCACAGGTGTCCACTCCCAGTTCAATTACAGCTCTTAAGGCTAGAGTACTTAATACGAC
TCACTATAGGCTAGCCTCGAGAATTAGCTTGACAGGGCTTGGAAAGGATTTTGCTATAAGATGGGTGGCA
AGTGGTCAAAAAGTAGTGTGATTGGATGGCCTGCTGTAAGGGAAAGAATGAGACGAGCTGAGCCAGCAGC
AGATGGGGTGGGAGCAGTATCTCGAGACCTAGAAAAACATGGAGCAATCACAAGTAGCAATACAGCAGCT
AACAATGCTGCTTGTGCCTGGCTAGAAGCACAAGAGGAGGAAGAGGTGGGTTTTCCAGTCACACCTCAGG
TACCTTTAAGACCAATGACTTACAAGGCAGCTGTAGATCTTAGCCACTTTTTAAAAGAAAAGGGGGGACT
GGAAGGGCTAATTCACTCCCAAAGAAGACAAGATATCCTTGATCTGTGGATCTACCACACACAAGGCTAC
TTCCCTGATTGGCAGAACTACACACCAGGGCCAGGGGTCAGATATCCACTGACCTTTGGATGGTGCTACA
AGCTAGTACCAGTTGAGCCAGATAAGGTAGAAGAGGCCAATAAAGGAGAGAACACCAGCTTGTTACACCC
TGTGAGCCTGCATGGAATGGATGACCCTGAGAGAGAAGTGTTAGAGTGGAGGTTTGACAGCCGCCTAGCA
TTTCATCACGTGGCCCGAGAGCTGCATCCGGAGTACTTCAAGAACTGCTATCCGTACGACGTGCCTGATT
ATGCATCATTGTGAATCTAGAGTCGACCCGGGCGGCCGCTTCGAGCAGACATGATAAGATACATTGATGA
GTTTGGACAAACCACAACTAGAATGCAGTGAAAAAAATGCTTTATTTGTGAAATTTGTGATGCTATTGCT
TTATTTGTAACCATTATAAGCTGCAATAAACAAGTTAACAACAACAATTGCATTCATTTTATGTTTCAGG
TTCAGGGGGAGATGTGGGAGGTTTTTTAAAGCAAGTAAAACCTCTACAAATGTGGTAAAATCGATAAGGA
TCCGGGCTGGCGTAATAGCGAAGAGGCCCGCACCGATCGCCCTTCCCAACAGTTGCGCAGCCTGAATGGC
GAATGG
[124 nt withheld, positions 2107-2230]
C
[91 nt withheld, positions 2232-2322]
A
[49 nt withheld, positions 2324-2372]
CCTTTGACGTTGGAGTCCACGTTCTTT
[37 nt withheld, positions 2400-2436]
ACCCTATCTCGGTCTATTCTTTTGATTTATAAGGGATTTTGCCGATTTCGGCCTATTGGTTAAAAAATGA
GCTGATTTAACAAAAATTTAACGCGAATTTTAACAAAATATTAACGCTTACAATTTCCTGATGCGGTATT
TTCTCCTTACGCATCTGTGCGGTATTTCACACCGCATATGGTGCACTCTCAGTACAATCTGCTCTGATGC
CGCATAGTTAAGCCAGCCCCGACACCCGCCAACACCCGCTGACGCGCCCTGACGGGCTTGTCTGCTCCCG
GCATCCGCTTACAGACAAGCTGTGACCGTCTCCGGGAGCTGCATGTGTCAGAGGTTTTCACCGTCATCAC
CGAAACGCGCGAGACGAAAGGGCCTCGTGATACGCCTATTTTTATAGGTTAATGTCATGATAATAATGGT
TTCTTAGACGTCAGGTGGCACTTTTCGGGGAAATGTGCGCGGAACCCCTATTTGTTTATTTTTCTAAATA
CATTCAAATATGTATCCGCTCATGAGACAATAACCCTGATAAATGCTTCAATAATATTGAAAAAGGAAGA
GTATGAGTATTCAACATTTCCGTGTCGCCCTTATTCCCTTTTTTGCGGCATTTTGCCTTCCTGTTTTTGC
TCACCCAGAAACGCTGGTGAAAGTAAAAGATGCTGAAGATCAGTTGGGTGCACGAGTGGGTTACATCGAA
CTGGATCTCAACAGCGGTAAGATCCTTGAGAGTTTTCGCCCCGAAGAACGTTTTCCAATGATGAGCACTT
TTAAAGTTCTGCTATGTGGCGCGGTATTATCCCGTATTGACGCCGGGCAAGAGCAACTCGGTCGCCGCAT
ACACTATTCTCAGAATGACTTGGTTGAGTACTCACCAGTCACAGAAAAGCATCTTACGGATGGCATGACA
GTAAGAGAATTATGCAGTGCTGCCATAACCATGAGTGATAACACTGCGGCCAACTTACTTCTGACAACGA
TCGGAGGACCGAAGGAGCTAACCGCTTTTTTGCACAACATGGGGGATCATGTAACTCGCCTTGATCGTTG
GGAACCGGAGCTGAATGAAGCCATACCAAACGACGAGCGTGACACCACGATGCCTGTAGCAATGGCAACA
ACGTTGCGCAAACTATTAACTGGCGAACTACTTACTCTAGCTTCCCGGCAACAATTAATAGACTGGATGG
AGGCGGATAAAGTTGCAGGACCACTTCTGCGCTCGGCCCTTCCGGCTGGCTGGTTTATTGCTGATAAATC
TGGAGCCGGTGAGCGTGGGTCTCGCGGTATCATTGCAGCACTGGGGCCAGATGGTAAGCCCTCCCGTATC
GTAGTTATCTACACGACGGGGAGTCAGGCAACTATGGATGAACGAAATAGACAGATCGCTGAGATAGGTG
CCTCACTGATTAAGCATTGGTAACTGTCAGACCAAGTTTACTCATATATACTTTAGATTGATTTAAAACT
TCATTTTTAATTTAAAAGGATCTAGGTGAAGATCCTTTTTGATAATCTCATGACCAAAATCCCTTAACGT
GAGTTTTCGTTCCACTGAGCGTCAGACCCCGTAGAAAAGATCAAAGGATCTTCTTGAGATCCTTTTTTTC
TGCGCGTAATCTGCTGCTTGCAAACAAAAAAACCACCGCTACCAGCGGTGGTTTGTTTGCCGGATCAAGA
GCTACCAACTCTTTTTCCGAAGGTAACTGGCTTCAGCAGAGCGCAGATACCAAATACTGTTCTTCTAGTG
TAGCCGTAGTTAGGCCACCACTTCAAGAACTCTGTAGCACCGCCTACATACCTCGCTCTGCTAATCCTGT
TACCAGTGGCTGCTGCCAGTGGCGATAAGTCGTGTCTTACCGGGTTGGACTCAAGACGATAGTTACCGGA
TAAGGCGCAGCGGTCGGGCTGAACGGGGGGTTCGTGCACACAGCCCAGCTTGGAGCGAACGACCTACACC
GAACTGAGATACCTACAGCGTGAGCTATGAGAAAGCGCCACGCTTCCCGAAGGGAGAAAGGCGGACAGGT
ATCCGGTAAGCGGCAGGGTCGGAACAGGAGAGCGCACGAGGGAGCTTCCAGGGGGAAACGCCTGGTATCT
TTATAGTCCTGTCGGGTTTCGCCACCTCTGACTTGAGCGTCGATTTTTGTGATGCTCGTCAGGGGGGCGG
AGCCTATGGAAAAACGCCAGCAACGCGGCCTTTTTACGGTTCCTGGCCTTTTGCTGGCCTTTTGCTCACA
TGGCTCG
