>Addgene plasmid #24162 | pCI NL4-3 Nef-HA-WT | addgene partial sequence | sequence record 30032 | 24162 with EBV-rev
GCTCGAGCGGCCGCCCGGGTCGACTCTAGATTCACAATGATGCATAATCAGGCACGTCGTACGGATAGCA
GTTCTTGAAGTACTCCGGATGCAGCTCTCGGGCCACGTGATGAAATGCTAGGCGGCTGTCAAACCTCCAC
TCTAACACTTCTCTCTCAGGGTCATCCATTCCATGCAGGCTCACAGGGTGTAACAAGCTGGTGTTCTCTC
CTTTATTGGCCTCTTCTACCTTATCTGGCTCAACTGGTACTAGCTTGTAGCACCATCCAAAGGTCAGTGG
ATATCTGACCCCTGGCCCTGGTGTGTAGTTCTGCCAATCAGGGAAGTAGCCTTGTGTGTGGTAGATCCAC
AGATCAAGGATATCTTGTCTTCTTTGGGAGTGAATTAGCCCTTCCAGTCCCCCCTTTTCTTTTAAAAAGT
GGCTAAGATCTACAGCTGCCTTGTAAGTCATTGGTCTTAAAGGTACCTGAGGTGTGACTGGAAAACCCAC
CTCTTCCTCCTCTTGTGCTTCTAGCCAGGCACAAGCAGCATTGTTAGCTGCTGTATTGCTACTTGTGATT
GCTCCATGTTTTTCTAGGTCTCGAGATACTGCTCCCACCCCATCTGCTGCTGGCTCAGCTCGTCTCATTC
TTTCCCTTACAGCANGCCATCCAATCACACTACTTTTTGACCACTTGCCACCCATCTTATAGCAAACAAT
CNCTTTT
