>Addgene plasmid #24162 | pCI NL4-3 Nef-HA-WT | addgene partial sequence | sequence record 30033 | 24162 with T7
TTTGCTATAAGATGGGTGGCAAGTGGTCAAAAAGTAGTGTGATTGGATGGCCTGCTGTAAGGGAAAGAAT
GAGACGAGCTGAGCCAGCAGCAGATGGGGTGGGAGCAGTATCTCGAGACCTAGAAAAACATGGAGCAATC
ACAAGTAGCAATACAGCAGCTAACAATGCTGCTTGTGCCTGGCTAGAAGCACAAGAGGAGGAAGAGGTGG
GTTTTCCAGTCACACCTCAGGTACCTTTAAGACCAATGACTTACAAGGCAGCTGTAGATCTTAGCCACTT
TTTAAAAGAAAAGGGGGGACTGGAAGGGCTAATTCACTCCCAAAGAAGACAAGATATCCTTGATCTGTGG
ATCTACCACACACAAGGCTACTTCCCTGATTGGCAGAACTACACACCAGGGCCAGGGGTCAGATATCCAC
TGACCTTTGGATGGTGCTACAAGCTAGTACCAGTTGAGCCAGATAAGGTAGAAGAGGCCAATAAAGGAGA
GAACACCAGCTTGTTACACCCTGTGAGCCTGCATGGAATGGATGACCCTGAGAGAGAAGTGTTAGAGTGG
AGGTTTGACAGCCGCCTAGCATTTCATCACGTGGCCCGAGAGCTGCATCCGGAGTACTTCAAGAACTGCT
ATCCGTACGACGTGCCTGATTATGCATCANTGTNAATCTAGAGTCGACCCGGGCGGCCGCTTCGAGCAGA
CATGATAAGATACATTGATGAGTTTGGACAAACCACAACTAGAATGCAGTGAAAAAAATGCTTTATTTGT
GAAATTTGTGATGCTATTGCNTTATTTG
